Addgene plasmid #76999: RIPK3 gRNA (BRDN0001148666)
Purpose: 3rd generation lentiviral gRNA plasmid targeting human RIPK3
Depositing lab: John Doench & David Root. Depositing organization: Broad Institute. Publication: Optimized sgRNA design to maximize activity and minimize off-target effects of CRISPR-Cas9. Doench JG, Fusi N, Sullender M, Hegde M, Vaimberg EW, Donovan KF, Smith I, Tothova Z, Wilen C, Orchard R, Virgin HW, Listgarten J, Root DE. Nat Biotechnol. 2016 Jan 18. doi: 10.1038/nbt.3437. PubMed 26780180.
Backbone
  Vector backbone: lentiGuide-Puro
  Backbone manufacturer: Zhang Lab (Addgene plasmid # 52963)
  Vector type: Mammalian Expression, Lentiviral, CRISPR
  Selectable markers: Puromycin
Growth in bacteria
  Bacterial resistance: Ampicillin, 100 μg/mL
  Growth temperature: 37°C
  Growth strain: DH5alpha
  Copy number: High Copy
Gene/Insert
  Gene/Insert name: RIPK3 (alt names: RIPK3; NM_006871.3)
  gRNA/shRNA sequence: TCCCGGCTTAGAAGGACTGA
  Species: H. sapiens (human)
  Entrez Gene: RIPK3 (a.k.a. RIP3)
  Promoter: hU6
  Cloning method: Unknown
  Sequencing primers: 5′ U6-F; 3′ pS2-R
Terms and licenses: Academic/Nonprofit Terms; Industry Terms: Not Available to Industry
Depositor comments: The gRNA was designed to target the following Genbank reference sequence(s): NM_006871.3. Note that this plasmid does NOT contain Cas9. It should be used in conjunction with lentiCas9-Blast (Addgene #52962) or otherwise with cell lines already expressing Cas9. Browse the full kinome gRNA library at http://www.addgene.org/pooled-library/broadgpp-human-kinome/ or visit http://www.broadinstitute.org/rnai/public/ for detailed protocols and information.
How to cite: RIPK3 gRNA (BRDN0001148666) was a gift from John Doench & David Root (Addgene plasmid # 76999 ; http://n2t.net/addgene:76999 ; RRID:Addgene_76999)
