[The description below was written by a language model from this plasmid's Addgene catalogue record and pLannotate feature annotations shown in this document.]
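Description:
RIPK3 gRNA (BRDN0001148666) is a third-generation lentiviral guide RNA plasmid built on the lentiGuide-Puro backbone and designed to direct Streptococcus pyogenes Cas9 to the human RIPK3 gene (also known as RIP3), with the guide designed against the RIPK3 reference transcript. In bacteria it is maintained as a high-copy plasmid through a ColE1/pUC-type origin and selected with ampicillin via the β-lactamase gene. An f1 origin, SV40 origin and remnants of lac and phage promoter elements are also present as backbone carry-over.

The lentiviral transfer cassette begins with an RSV promoter fused to a truncated HIV-1 5' LTR, which makes genomic RNA production Tat-independent. This is followed by the Ψ packaging signal with a partial gag sequence and the Rev response element for nuclear export of the full-length transcript. It ends in a self-inactivating ΔU3 3' LTR, which disables LTR promoter activity after integration. Within this unit, a human U6 RNA polymerase III promoter drives the RIPK3-specific spacer joined to the Cas9 gRNA scaffold. Next comes the cPPT/CTS, which aids nuclear import of the viral genome. A separate EF-1α promoter with its intron A expresses puromycin N-acetyltransferase for selection of transduced mammalian cells, with a WPRE enhancing transcript expression.

The plasmid carries no Cas9, so it must be paired with a separate Cas9 vector such as lentiCas9-Blast or used in cells that already express Cas9. It is an individual clone from a human kinome gRNA collection developed alongside optimized sgRNA design rules, and is suited to knockout of RIPK3 in human cells.
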