Features (pLannotate 1.2.2; 29 found; start..end, strand, type, name):
     14..80      +  CDS            small t antigen (fragment): SV40 (simian virus 40) small t antigen
    106..317     +  promoter       EF-1α core promoter: core promoter for human elongation factor EF-1α
    318..1256    +  intron         EF-1α intron A: intron upstream of the start codon of human EF-1α
   1278..1877    +  CDS            PuroR (fragment): puromycin N-acetyltransferase; pac from Streptomyces; confers resistance to puromycin
   1893..2481    +  misc_feature   WPRE: woodchuck hepatitis virus posttranscriptional regulatory element
   2532..2551    +  misc_feature   cPPT/CTS (fragment): central polypurine tract and central termination sequence of HIV-1
   2553..2786    +  LTR            3' LTR (ΔU3): self-inactivating 3' long terminal repeat (LTR) from HIV-1
   2864..2985    +  polyA_signal   SV40 poly(A) signal: SV40 polyadenylation signal
   3025..3160    +  rep_origin     SV40 ori: SV40 origin of replication
   3181..3199    -  promoter       T7 promoter: promoter for bacteriophage T7 RNA polymerase
   3207..3362    +  CDS            lacZα (fragment): LacZα fragment of β-galactosidase; lacZ fragment
   3367..3795    +  rep_origin     f1 ori (sequence partly withheld): f1 bacteriophage origin of replication; arrow indicates direction of (+) strand synthesis
   3848..3952    +  promoter       AmpR promoter: bla
   3953..4813    +  CDS            AmpR: β-lactamase; bla; confers resistance to ampicillin, carbenicillin, and related antibiotics
   4984..5572    +  rep_origin     ori: high-copy-number ColE1/pMB1/pBR322/pUC origin of replication
   5755..5847    +  CDS            lacI (fragment): lac repressor; lacI; The lac repressor binds to the lac operator to inhibit transcription in E. coli. This inhibition can be relieved by adding lactose or isopropyl-β-D-thiogalactopyranoside (IPTG).
   5860..5881    +  protein_bind   CAP binding site: CAP binding activates transcription in the presence of cAMP. E. coli catabolite activator protein
   5896..5926    +  promoter       lac promoter: promoter for the E. coli lac operon
   5934..5950    +  protein_bind   lac operator: The lac repressor binds to the lac operator to inhibit transcription in E. coli. This inhibition can be relieved by adding lactose or isopropyl-β-D-thiogalactopyranoside (IPTG). lac repressor encoded by lacI
   5995..6013    +  promoter       T3 promoter: promoter for bacteriophage T3 RNA polymerase
   6041..6267    +  promoter       RSV promoter: Rous sarcoma virus enhancer/promoter
   6268..6448    +  LTR            5' LTR (truncated): truncated 5' long terminal repeat (LTR) from HIV-1
   6495..6620    +  misc_feature   HIV-1 Ψ: packaging signal of human immunodeficiency virus type 1
   6604..6967    +  CDS            HIV-1 gag (fragment): gag protein from human immunodeficiency virus 1; gag
   7113..7346    +  misc_feature   RRE: The Rev response element (RRE) of HIV-1 allows for Rev-dependent mRNA export from the nucleus to the cytoplasm.
   7723..7749    +  CDS            Rev (fragment): human immunodeficiency virus 1 (HIV-1) Rev protein; rev; enhances nuclear export of unspliced and incompletely spliced viral mRNAs
   7753..7993    +  promoter       U6 promoter: RNA polymerase III promoter for human U6 snRNA
   8023..8098    +  misc_RNA       gRNA scaffold: guide RNA scaffold for the Streptococcus pyogenes CRISPR/Cas9 system
   8154..8271    +  misc_feature   cPPT/CTS: central polypurine tract and central termination sequence of HIV-1
>Addgene plasmid #76999 | RIPK3 gRNA (BRDN0001148666) | addgene full sequence | sequence record 186918 | Addgene Assembled Sequence
CCCGGGTGCAAAGATGGATAAAGTTTTAAACAGAGAGGAATCTTTGCAGCTAATGGACCTTCTAGGTCTT
GAAAGGAGTGGGAATTGGCTCCGGTGCCCGTCAGTGGGCAGAGCGCACATCGCCCACAGTCCCCGAGAAG
TTGGGGGGAGGGGTCGGCAATTGATCCGGTGCCTAGAGAAGGTGGCGCGGGGTAAACTGGGAAAGTGATG
TCGTGTACTGGCTCCGCCTTTTTCCCGAGGGTGGGGGAGAACCGTATATAAGTGCAGTAGTCGCCGTGAA
CGTTCTTTTTCGCAACGGGTTTGCCGCCAGAACACAGGTAAGTGCCGTGTGTGGTTCCCGCGGGCCTGGC
CTCTTTACGGGTTATGGCCCTTGCGTGCCTTGAATTACTTCCACCTGGCTGCAGTACGTGATTCTTGATC
CCGAGCTTCGGGTTGGAAGTGGGTGGGAGAGTTCGAGGCCTTGCGCTTAAGGAGCCCCTTCGCCTCGTGC
TTGAGTTGAGGCCTGGCCTGGGCGCTGGGGCCGCCGCGTGCGAATCTGGTGGCACCTTCGCGCCTGTCTC
GCTGCTTTCGATAAGTCTCTAGCCATTTAAAATTTTTGATGACCTGCTGCGACGCTTTTTTTCTGGCAAG
ATAGTCTTGTAAATGCGGGCCAAGATCTGCACACTGGTATTTCGGTTTTTGGGGCCGCGGGCGGCGACGG
GGCCCGTGCGTCCCAGCGCACATGTTCGGCGAGGCGGGGCCTGCGAGCGCGGCCACCGAGAATCGGACGG
GGGTAGTCTCAAGCTGGCCGGCCTGCTCTGGTGCCTGGCCTCGCGCCGCCGTGTATCGCCCCGCCCTGGG
CGGCAAGGCTGGCCCGGTCGGCACCAGTTGCGTGAGCGGAAAGATGGCCGCTTCCCGGCCCTGCTGCAGG
GAGCTCAAAATGGAGGACGCGGCGCTCGGGAGAGCGGGCGGGTGAGTCACCCACACAAAGGAAAAGGGCC
TTTCCGTCCTCAGCCGTCGCTTCATGTGACTCCACGGAGTACCGGGCGCCGTCCAGGCACCTCGATTAGT
TCTCGAGCTTTTGGAGTACGTCGTCTTTAGGTTGGGGGGAGGGGTTTTATGCGATGGAGTTTCCCCACAC
TGAGTGGGTGGAGACTGAAGTTAGGCCAGCTTGGCACTTGATGTAATTCTCCTTGGAATTTGCCCTTTTT
GAGTTTGGATCTTGGTTCATTCTCAAGCCTCAGACAGTGGTTCAAAGTTTTTTTCTTCCATTTCAGGTGT
CGTGACGTACGGCCACCATGACCGAGTACAAGCCCACGGTGCGCCTCGCCACCCGCGACGACGTCCCCAG
GGCCGTACGCACCCTCGCCGCCGCGTTCGCCGACTACCCCGCCACGCGCCACACCGTCGATCCGGACCGC
CACATCGAGCGGGTCACCGAGCTGCAAGAACTCTTCCTCACGCGCGTCGGGCTCGACATCGGCAAGGTGT
GGGTCGCGGACGACGGCGCCGCCGTGGCGGTCTGGACCACGCCGGAGAGCGTCGAAGCGGGGGCGGTGTT
CGCCGAGATCGGCCCGCGCATGGCCGAGTTGAGCGGTTCCCGGCTGGCCGCGCAGCAACAGATGGAAGGC
CTCCTGGCGCCGCACCGGCCCAAGGAGCCCGCGTGGTTCCTGGCCACCGTCGGAGTCTCGCCCGACCACC
AGGGCAAGGGTCTGGGCAGCGCCGTCGTGCTCCCCGGAGTGGAGGCGGCCGAGCGCGCCGGGGTGCCCGC
CTTCCTGGAGACCTCCGCGCCCCGCAACCTCCCCTTCTACGAGCGGCTCGGCTTCACCGTCACCGCCGAC
GTCGAGGTGCCCGAAGGACCGCGCACCTGGTGCATGACCCGCAAGCCCGGTGCCTGAACGCGTTAAGTCG
ACAATCAACCTCTGGATTACAAAATTTGTGAAAGATTGACTGGTATTCTTAACTATGTTGCTCCTTTTAC
GCTATGTGGATACGCTGCTTTAATGCCTTTGTATCATGCTATTGCTTCCCGTATGGCTTTCATTTTCTCC
TCCTTGTATAAATCCTGGTTGCTGTCTCTTTATGAGGAGTTGTGGCCCGTTGTCAGGCAACGTGGCGTGG
TGTGCACTGTGTTTGCTGACGCAACCCCCACTGGTTGGGGCATTGCCACCACCTGTCAGCTCCTTTCCGG
GACTTTCGCTTTCCCCCTCCCTATTGCCACGGCGGAACTCATCGCCGCCTGCCTTGCCCGCTGCTGGACA
GGGGCTCGGCTGTTGGGCACTGACAATTCCGTGGTGTTGTCGGGGAAATCATCGTCCTTTCCTTGGCTGC
TCGCCTGTGTTGCCACCTGGATTCTGCGCGGGACGTCCTTCTGCTACGTCCCTTCGGCCCTCAATCCAGC
GGACCTTCCTTCCCGCGGCCTGCTGCCGGCTCTGCGGCCTCTTCCGCGTCTTCGCCTTCGCCCTCAGACG
AGTCGGATCTCCCTTTGGGCCGCCTCCCCGCGTCGACTTTAAGACCAATGACTTACAAGGCAGCTGTAGA
TCTTAGCCACTTTTTAAAAGAAAAGGGGGGACTGGAAGGGCTAATTCACTCCCAACGAAGACAAGATCTG
CTTTTTGCTTGTACTGGGTCTCTCTGGTTAGACCAGATCTGAGCCTGGGAGCTCTCTGGCTAACTAGGGA
ACCCACTGCTTAAGCCTCAATAAAGCTTGCCTTGAGTGCTTCAAGTAGTGTGTGCCCGTCTGTTGTGTGA
CTCTGGTAACTAGAGATCCCTCAGACCCTTTTAGTCAGTGTGGAAAATCTCTAGCAGTACGTATAGTAGT
TCATGTCATCTTATTATTCAGTATTTATAACTTGCAAAGAAATGAATATCAGAGAGTGAGAGGAACTTGT
TTATTGCAGCTTATAATGGTTACAAATAAAGCAATAGCATCACAAATTTCACAAATAAAGCATTTTTTTC
ACTGCATTCTAGTTGTGGTTTGTCCAAACTCATCAATGTATCTTATCATGTCTGGCTCTAGCTATCCCGC
CCCTAACTCCGCCCATCCCGCCCCTAACTCCGCCCAGTTCCGCCCATTCTCCGCCCCATGGCTGACTAAT
TTTTTTTATTTATGCAGAGGCCGAGGCCGCCTCGGCCTCTGAGCTATTCCAGAAGTAGTGAGGAGGCTTT
TTTGGAGGCCTAGGGACGTACCCAATTCGCCCTATAGTGAGTCGTATTACGCGCGCTCACTGGCCGTCGT
TTTACAACGTCGTGACTGGGAAAACCCTGGCGTTACCCAACTTAATCGCCTTGCAGCACATCCCCCTTTC
GCCAGCTGGCGTAATAGCGAAGAGGCCCGCACCGATCGCCCTTCCCAACAGTTGCGCAGCCTGAATGGCG
AATGGG
[124 nt withheld, positions 3367-3490]
C
[91 nt withheld, positions 3492-3582]
A
[49 nt withheld, positions 3584-3632]
CCTTTGACGTTGGAGTCCACGTTCTTT
[37 nt withheld, positions 3660-3696]
ACCCTATCTCGGTCTATTCTTTTGATTTATAAGGGATTTTGCCGATTTCGGCCTATTGGTTAAAAAATGA
GCTGATTTAACAAAAATTTAACGCGAATTTTAACAAAATATTAACGCTTACAATTTAGGTGGCACTTTTC
GGGGAAATGTGCGCGGAACCCCTATTTGTTTATTTTTCTAAATACATTCAAATATGTATCCGCTCATGAG
ACAATAACCCTGATAAATGCTTCAATAATATTGAAAAAGGAAGAGTATGAGTATTCAACATTTCCGTGTC
GCCCTTATTCCCTTTTTTGCGGCATTTTGCCTTCCTGTTTTTGCTCACCCAGAAACGCTGGTGAAAGTAA
AAGATGCTGAAGATCAGTTGGGTGCACGAGTGGGTTACATCGAACTGGATCTCAACAGCGGTAAGATCCT
TGAGAGTTTTCGCCCCGAAGAACGTTTTCCAATGATGAGCACTTTTAAAGTTCTGCTATGTGGCGCGGTA
TTATCCCGTATTGACGCCGGGCAAGAGCAACTCGGTCGCCGCATACACTATTCTCAGAATGACTTGGTTG
AGTACTCACCAGTCACAGAAAAGCATCTTACGGATGGCATGACAGTAAGAGAATTATGCAGTGCTGCCAT
AACCATGAGTGATAACACTGCGGCCAACTTACTTCTGACAACGATCGGAGGACCGAAGGAGCTAACCGCT
TTTTTGCACAACATGGGGGATCATGTAACTCGCCTTGATCGTTGGGAACCGGAGCTGAATGAAGCCATAC
CAAACGACGAGCGTGACACCACGATGCCTGTAGCAATGGCAACAACGTTGCGCAAACTATTAACTGGCGA
ACTACTTACTCTAGCTTCCCGGCAACAATTAATAGACTGGATGGAGGCGGATAAAGTTGCAGGACCACTT
CTGCGCTCGGCCCTTCCGGCTGGCTGGTTTATTGCTGATAAATCTGGAGCCGGTGAGCGTGGGTCTCGCG
GTATCATTGCAGCACTGGGGCCAGATGGTAAGCCCTCCCGTATCGTAGTTATCTACACGACGGGGAGTCA
GGCAACTATGGATGAACGAAATAGACAGATCGCTGAGATAGGTGCCTCACTGATTAAGCATTGGTAACTG
TCAGACCAAGTTTACTCATATATACTTTAGATTGATTTAAAACTTCATTTTTAATTTAAAAGGATCTAGG
TGAAGATCCTTTTTGATAATCTCATGACCAAAATCCCTTAACGTGAGTTTTCGTTCCACTGAGCGTCAGA
CCCCGTAGAAAAGATCAAAGGATCTTCTTGAGATCCTTTTTTTCTGCGCGTAATCTGCTGCTTGCAAACA
AAAAAACCACCGCTACCAGCGGTGGTTTGTTTGCCGGATCAAGAGCTACCAACTCTTTTTCCGAAGGTAA
CTGGCTTCAGCAGAGCGCAGATACCAAATACTGTTCTTCTAGTGTAGCCGTAGTTAGGCCACCACTTCAA
GAACTCTGTAGCACCGCCTACATACCTCGCTCTGCTAATCCTGTTACCAGTGGCTGCTGCCAGTGGCGAT
AAGTCGTGTCTTACCGGGTTGGACTCAAGACGATAGTTACCGGATAAGGCGCAGCGGTCGGGCTGAACGG
GGGGTTCGTGCACACAGCCCAGCTTGGAGCGAACGACCTACACCGAACTGAGATACCTACAGCGTGAGCT
ATGAGAAAGCGCCACGCTTCCCGAAGGGAGAAAGGCGGACAGGTATCCGGTAAGCGGCAGGGTCGGAACA
GGAGAGCGCACGAGGGAGCTTCCAGGGGGAAACGCCTGGTATCTTTATAGTCCTGTCGGGTTTCGCCACC
TCTGACTTGAGCGTCGATTTTTGTGATGCTCGTCAGGGGGGCGGAGCCTATGGAAAAACGCCAGCAACGC
GGCCTTTTTACGGTTCCTGGCCTTTTGCTGGCCTTTTGCTCACATGTTCTTTCCTGCGTTATCCCCTGAT
TCTGTGGATAACCGTATTACCGCCTTTGAGTGAGCTGATACCGCTCGCCGCAGCCGAACGACCGAGCGCA
GCGAGTCAGTGAGCGAGGAAGCGGAAGAGCGCCCAATACGCAAACCGCCTCTCCCCGCGCGTTGGCCGAT
TCATTAATGCAGCTGGCACGACAGGTTTCCCGACTGGAAAGCGGGCAGTGAGCGCAACGCAATTAATGTG
AGTTAGCTCACTCATTAGGCACCCCAGGCTTTACACTTTATGCTTCCGGCTCGTATGTTGTGTGGAATTG
TGAGCGGATAACAATTTCACACAGGAAACAGCTATGACCATGATTACGCCAAGCGCGCAATTAACCCTCA
CTAAAGGGAACAAAAGCTGGAGCTGCAAGCTTAATGTAGTCTTATGCAATACTCTTGTAGTCTTGCAACA
TGGTAACGATGAGTTAGCAACATGCCTTACAAGGAGAGAAAAAGCACCGTGCATGCCGATTGGTGGAAGT
AAGGTGGTACGATCGTGCCTTATTAGGAAGGCAACAGACGGGTCTGACATGGATTGGACGAACCACTGAA
TTGCCGCATTGCAGAGATATTGTATTTAAGTGCCTAGCTCGATACATAAACGGGTCTCTCTGGTTAGACC
AGATCTGAGCCTGGGAGCTCTCTGGCTAACTAGGGAACCCACTGCTTAAGCCTCAATAAAGCTTGCCTTG
AGTGCTTCAAGTAGTGTGTGCCCGTCTGTTGTGTGACTCTGGTAACTAGAGATCCCTCAGACCCTTTTAG
TCAGTGTGGAAAATCTCTAGCAGTGGCGCCCGAACAGGGACTTGAAAGCGAAAGGGAAACCAGAGGAGCT
CTCTCGACGCAGGACTCGGCTTGCTGAAGCGCGCACGGCAAGAGGCGAGGGGCGGCGACTGGTGAGTACG
CCAAAAATTTTGACTAGCGGAGGCTAGAAGGAGAGAGATGGGTGCGAGAGCGTCAGTATTAAGCGGGGGA
GAATTAGATCGCGATGGGAAAAAATTCGGTTAAGGCCAGGGGGAAAGAAAAAATATAAATTAAAACATAT
AGTATGGGCAAGCAGGGAGCTAGAACGATTCGCAGTTAATCCTGGCCTGTTAGAAACATCAGAAGGCTGT
AGACAAATACTGGGACAGCTACAACCATCCCTTCAGACAGGATCAGAAGAACTTAGATCATTATATAATA
CAGTAGCAACCCTCTATTGTGTGCATCAAAGGATAGAGATAAAAGACACCAAGGAAGCTTTAGACAAGAT
AGAGGAAGAGCAAAACAAAAGTAAGACCACCGCACAGCAAGCGGCCGCTGATCTTCAGACCTGGAGGAGG
AGATATGAGGGACAATTGGAGAAGTGAATTATATAAATATAAAGTAGTAAAAATTGAACCATTAGGAGTA
GCACCCACCAAGGCAAAGAGAAGAGTGGTGCAGAGAGAAAAAAGAGCAGTGGGAATAGGAGCTTTGTTCC
TTGGGTTCTTGGGAGCAGCAGGAAGCACTATGGGCGCAGCGTCAATGACGCTGACGGTACAGGCCAGACA
ATTATTGTCTGGTATAGTGCAGCAGCAGAACAATTTGCTGAGGGCTATTGAGGCGCAACAGCATCTGTTG
CAACTCACAGTCTGGGGCATCAAGCAGCTCCAGGCAAGAATCCTGGCTGTGGAAAGATACCTAAAGGATC
AACAGCTCCTGGGGATTTGGGGTTGCTCTGGAAAACTCATTTGCACCACTGCTGTGCCTTGGAATGCTAG
TTGGAGTAATAAATCTCTGGAACAGATTTGGAATCACACGACCTGGATGGAGTGGGACAGAGAAATTAAC
AATTACACAAGCTTAATACACTCCTTAATTGAAGAATCGCAAAACCAGCAAGAAAAGAATGAACAAGAAT
TATTGGAATTAGATAAATGGGCAAGTTTGTGGAATTGGTTTAACATAACAAATTGGCTGTGGTATATAAA
ATTATTCATAATGATAGTAGGAGGCTTGGTAGGTTTAAGAATAGTTTTTGCTGTACTTTCTATAGTGAAT
AGAGTTAGGCAGGGATATTCACCATTATCGTTTCAGACCCACCTCCCAACCCCGAGGGGACCCAGAGAGG
GCCTATTTCCCATGATTCCTTCATATTTGCATATACGATACAAGGCTGTTAGAGAGATAATTAGAATTAA
TTTGACTGTAAACACAAAGATATTAGTACAAAATACGTGACGTAGAAAGTAATAATTTCTTGGGTAGTTT
GCAGTTTTAAAATTATGTTTTAAAATGGACTATCATATGCTTACCGTAACTTGAAAGTATTTCGATTTCT
TGGCTTTATATATCTTGTGGAAAGGACGAAACACCGTCCCGGCTTAGAAGGACTGAGTTTTAGAGCTAGA
AATAGCAAGTTAAAATAAGGCTAGTCCGTTATCAACTTGAAAAAGTGGCACCGAGTCGGTGCTTTTTTAA
GCTTGGCGTAACTAGATCTTGAGACAAATGGCAGTATTCATCCACAATTTTAAAAGAAAAGGGGGGATTG
GGGGGTACAGTGCAGGGGAAAGAATAGTAGACATAATAGCAACAGACATACAAACTAAAGAATTACAAAA
ACAAATTACAAAAATTCAAAATTTTCGGGTTTATTACAGGGACAGCAGAGATCCACTTTGGCGCCGGCTC
GAGGGGG
