>Addgene plasmid #76999 | RIPK3 gRNA (BRDN0001148666) | depositor partial sequence | sequence record 144459 | Target Sequence
TCCCGGCTTAGAAGGACTGA
