>Addgene plasmid #76999 | RIPK3 gRNA (BRDN0001148666) | addgene partial sequence | sequence record 186917 | hU6-F
GTAATAATTTCTTGGGTAGTTTGCAGTTTTAAAATTATGTTTTAAAATGGACTATCATATGCTTACCGTA
ACTTGAAAGTATTTCGATTTCTTGGCTTTATATATCTTGTGGAAAGGACGAAACACCGTCCCGGCTTAGA
AGGACTGAGTTTTAGAGCTAGAAATAGCAAGTTAAAATAAGGCTAGTCCGTTATCAACTTGAAAAAGTGG
CACCGAGTCGGTGCTTTTTTAAGCTTGGCGTAACTAGATCTTGAGACAAATGGCAGTATTCATCCACAAT
TTTAAAAGAAAAGGGGGGATTGGGGGGTACAGTGCAGGGGAAAGAATAGTAGACATAATAGCAACAGACA
TACAAACTAAAGAATTACAAAAACAAATTACAAAAATTCAAAATTTTCGGGTTTATTACAGGGACAGCAG
AGATCCACTTTGGCGCCGGCTCGAGGGGGCCCGGGTGCAAAGATGGATAAAGTTTTAAACAGAGAGGAAT
CTTTGCAGCTAATGGACCTTCTAGGTCTTGAAAGGAGTGGGAATTGGCTCCGGTGCCCGTCAGTGGGCAG
AGCGCACATC
